Addgene plasmid #141275: pDONR223 SARS-CoV-2 ORF6
Purpose: Gateway-compatible Entry vector, with insert of ORF6 gene's CDS from SARS-CoV-2 isolate Wuhan-Hu-1
Depositing lab: Fritz Roth. Depositing organization: Sinai Health System. Publication: A Comprehensive, Flexible Collection of SARS-CoV-2 Coding Regions. Kim DK, Knapp JJ, Kuang D, Chawla A, Cassonnet P, Lee H, Sheykhkarimli D, Samavarchi-Tehrani P, Abdouni H, Rayhan A, Li R, Pogoutse O, Coyaud E, van der Werf S, Demeret C, Gingras AC, Taipale M, Raught B, Jacob Y, Roth FP. G3 (Bethesda). 2020 Aug 6. pii: g3.120.401554. doi: 10.1534/g3.120.401554. PubMed 32763951.
Backbone
  Vector backbone: pDONR223
  Backbone manufacturer: Rual et al, Genome Res. 14:2128-2135, 2004.
  Backbone size w/o insert (bp): 5005
  Vector type: Gateway-compatible Entry vector
Growth in bacteria
  Bacterial resistance: Spectinomycin, 50 μg/mL
  Growth temperature: 37°C
  Growth strain: DH5alpha
  Copy number: Unknown
Gene/Insert
  Gene/Insert name: ORF6 (alt name: Gene ID 43740572)
  Species: SARS-CoV-2 isolate Wuhan-Hu-1
  Insert size (bp): 186
  Mutation: Many synonymous changes due to codon optimization
  Entrez Gene: ORF6 (a.k.a. GU280_gp06)
  Cloning method: Gateway Cloning
  Sequencing primers: 5′ M13F; 3′ M13R
Resource information
  A portion of this plasmid was derived from a plasmid made by: Synthesized from GenScript
Terms and licenses: Academic/Nonprofit Terms; Industry Terms
How to cite: pDONR223 SARS-CoV-2 ORF6 was a gift from Fritz Roth (Addgene plasmid # 141275 ; http://n2t.net/addgene:141275 ; RRID:Addgene_141275)
