[The description below was written by a language model from this plasmid's Addgene catalogue record and pLannotate feature annotations shown in this document.]
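Description:
pDONR223 SARS-CoV-2 ORF6 is a Gateway-compatible entry clone built on the pDONR223 backbone, carrying the coding sequence of the ORF6 accessory protein from SARS-CoV-2 isolate Wuhan-Hu-1. The insert was gene-synthesized and codon-optimized, so it differs from the viral sequence by many synonymous changes while encoding the native protein. The plasmid is maintained in E. coli through a high-copy ColE1/pUC-type origin and selected with spectinomycin via the aadA (SmR) aminoglycoside adenylyltransferase gene, which lies downstream of a class 1 integron Pc promoter fragment and a short gentamicin-resistance gene remnant. The sequenced plasmid is 2,976 nt, smaller than the listed empty-backbone size, consistent with the donor vector's exchangeable cassette having been replaced by the short insert during Gateway cloning.

The ORF6 coding region (catalogued as 186 bp, annotated over 183 nt) sits between two attL recombination sites, annotated as an attL3-type variant and attL2, which allow LR Clonase-mediated transfer into any compatible destination vector. The entry clone has no annotated promoter positioned to express the insert in eukaryotic cells. A T7 promoter lies just outside one att site, rrnB T1 and T2 terminators upstream insulate the cloning region from read-through transcription, and small lacZα and lacI fragments are backbone remnants. Flanking M13 primer sites allow the insert to be sequenced. According to the annotation, ORF6 antagonizes interferon signaling by tethering karyopherin import factors to ER/Golgi membranes, blocking STAT1 nuclear translocation. The clone belongs to a collection of SARS-CoV-2 coding regions intended as a flexible source for shuttling viral ORFs into expression vectors of the user's choice.
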