Features (pLannotate 1.2.2; 12 found; start..end, strand, type, name):
     56..83      -  terminator     rrnB T2 terminator: transcription terminator T2 from the E. coli rrnB gene
    215..258     +  terminator     rrnB T1 terminator: Escherichia coli rrnB; transcription terminator T1 from the E. coli rrnB gene
    305..341     -  CDS            lacZα (fragment): LacZα fragment of β-galactosidase; lacZ fragment
    358..453     +  protein_bind   attL3: mutant version of attL; recombination site for the Gateway® LR reaction LR Clonase™
    456..638     +  CDS            NS6_SARS2: Experimental evidence at protein level: Swiss-Prot protein existence level 1. Disrupts cell nuclear import complex formation by tethering karyopherin alpha 2 and karyopherin beta 1 to the membrane. Retention of import factors at the ER/Golgi membrane leads to a loss of transport into the nucleus. Thereby prevents STAT1 nuclear translocation in response to interferon signaling, thus blocking the expression of interferon stimulated genes (ISGs) that display multiple antiviral activities (PubMed:33097660). Suppresses IFN-beta production possibly by blocking IRF3 nuclear translocation (PubMed:3297
    643..742     -  protein_bind   attL2: mutant version of attL; recombination site for the Gateway® LR reaction LR Clonase™
    760..778     -  promoter       T7 promoter: promoter for bacteriophage T7 RNA polymerase
    968..991     +  promoter       Pc promoter (fragment): intI1 (promoter lies within the coding sequence); class 1 integron promoter
   1167..1223    +  CDS            GmR (fragment): gentamycin acetyltransferase; aacC1; confers resistance to gentamycin
   1230..2021    +  CDS            SmR: aminoglycoside adenylyltransferase (Murphy, 1985); aadA; confers resistance to spectinomycin and streptomycin
   2114..2702    +  rep_origin     ori: high-copy-number ColE1/pMB1/pBR322/pUC origin of replication
   2885..1       +  CDS            lacI (fragment) (across the origin): lac repressor; lacI; The lac repressor binds to the lac operator to inhibit transcription in E. coli. This inhibition can be relieved by adding lactose or isopropyl-β-D-thiogalactopyranoside (IPTG).
>Addgene plasmid #141275 | pDONR223 SARS-CoV-2 ORF6 | addgene full sequence | sequence record 288103 | Addgene NGS Result
AGCGCAACGCAATTAATACGCGTACCGCTAGCCAGGAAGAGTTTGTAGAAACGCAAAAAGGCCATCCGTC
AGGATGGCCTTCTGCTTAGTTTGATGCCTGGCAGTTTATGGCGGGCGTCCTGCCCGCCACCCTCCGGGCC
GTTGCTTCACAACGTTCAAATCCGCTCCCGGCGGATTTGTCCTACTCAGGAGAGCGTTCACCGACAAACA
ACAGATAAAACGAAAGGCCCAGTCTTCCGACTGAGCCTTTCGTTTTATTTGATGCCTGGCAGTTCCCTAC
TCTCGCGTTAACGCTAGCATGGATGTTTTCCCAGTCACGACGTTGTAAAACGACGGCCAGTCTTAAGCTC
GGGCCCCAAATAATGATTTTATTTTGACTGATAGTGACCTGTTCGTTGCAACAAATTGATGAGCAATGCT
TTTTTATAATGCCAACTTTGTACAAAAAAGTTGGCATGTTCCACCTGGTGGACTTCCAGGTGACCATCGC
CGAGATCCTGCTGATCATCATGCGCACCTTCAAGGTGTCTATCTGGAACCTGGACTACATCATCAACCTG
ATCATCAAGAACCTGAGCAAGTCCCTGACCGAGAACAAGTACAGCCAGCTGGACGAGGAACAGCCCATGG
AAATCGACTAATACCCAACTTTCTTGTACAAAGTTGGCATTATAAGAAAGCATTGCTTATCAATTTGTTG
CAACGAACAGGTCACTATCAGTCAAAATAAAATCATTATTTGCCATCCAGCTGATATCCCCTATAGTGAG
TCGTATTACATGGTCATAGCTGTTTCCTGGCAGCTCTGGCCCGTGTCTCAAAATCTCTGATGTTACATTG
CACAAGATAAAAATATATCATCATGCCTCCTCTAGACCAGCCAGGACAGAAATGCCTCGACTTCGCTGCT
ACCCAAGGTTGCCGGGTGACGCACACCGTGGAAACGGATGAAGGCACGAACCCAGTGGACATAAGCCTGT
TCGGTTCGTAAGCTGTAATGCAAGTAGCGTATGCGCTCACGCAACTGGTCCAGAACCTTGACCGAACGCA
GCGGTGGTAACGGCGCAGTGGCGGTTTTCATGGCTTGTTATGACTGTTTTTTTGGGGTACAGTCTATGCC
TCGGGCATCCAAGCAGCAAGCGCGTTACGCCGTGGGTCGATGTTTGATGTTATGGAGCAGCAACGATGTT
ACGCAGCAGGGCAGTCGCCCTAAAACAAAGTTAAACATTATGAGGGAAGCGGTGATCGCCGAAGTATCGA
CTCAACTATCAGAGGTAGTTGGCGTCATCGAGCGCCATCTCGAACCGACGTTGCTGGCCGTACATTTGTA
CGGCTCCGCAGTGGATGGCGGCCTGAAGCCACACAGTGATATTGATTTGCTGGTTACGGTGACCGTAAGG
CTTGATGAAACAACGCGGCGAGCTTTGATCAACGACCTTTTGGAAACTTCGGCTTCCCCTGGAGAGAGCG
AGATTCTCCGCGCTGTAGAAGTCACCATTGTTGTGCACGACGACATCATTCCGTGGCGTTATCCAGCTAA
GCGCGAACTGCAATTTGGAGAATGGCAGCGCAATGACATTCTTGCAGGTATCTTCGAGCCAGCCACGATC
GACATTGATCTGGCTATCTTGCTGACAAAAGCAAGAGAACATAGCGTTGCCTTGGTAGGTCCAGCGGCGG
AGGAACTCTTTGATCCGGTTCCTGAACAGGATCTATTTGAGGCGCTAAATGAAACCTTAACGCTATGGAA
CTCGCCGCCCGACTGGGCTGGCGATGAGCGAAATGTAGTGCTTACGTTGTCCCGCATTTGGTACAGCGCA
GTAACCGGCAAAATCGCGCCGAAGGATGTCGCTGCCGACTGGGCAATGGAGCGCCTGCCGGCCCAGTATC
AGCCCGTCATACTTGAAGCTAGACAGGCTTATCTTGGACAAGAAGAAGATCGCTTGGCCTCGCGCGCAGA
TCAGTTGGAAGAATTTGTCCACTACGTGAAAGGCGAGATCACCAAGGTAGTCGGCAAATAACCCTCGAGC
CACCCATGACCAAAATCCCTTAACGTGAGTTACGCGTCGTTCCACTGAGCGTCAGACCCCGTAGAAAAGA
TCAAAGGATCTTCTTGAGATCCTTTTTTTCTGCGCGTAATCTGCTGCTTGCAAACAAAAAAACCACCGCT
ACCAGCGGTGGTTTGTTTGCCGGATCAAGAGCTACCAACTCTTTTTCCGAAGGTAACTGGCTTCAGCAGA
GCGCAGATACCAAATACTGTTCTTCTAGTGTAGCCGTAGTTAGGCCACCACTTCAAGAACTCTGTAGCAC
CGCCTACATACCTCGCTCTGCTAATCCTGTTACCAGTGGCTGCTGCCAGTGGCGATAAGTCGTGTCTTAC
CGGGTTGGACTCAAGACGATAGTTACCGGATAAGGCGCAGCGGTCGGGCTGAACGGGGGGTTCGTGCACA
CAGCCCAGCTTGGAGCGAACGACCTACACCGAACTGAGATACCTACAGCGTGAGCTATGAGAAAGCGCCA
CGCTTCCCGAAGGGAGAAAGGCGGACAGGTATCCGGTAAGCGGCAGGGTCGGAACAGGAGAGCGCACGAG
GGAGCTTCCAGGGGGAAACGCCTGGTATCTTTATAGTCCTGTCGGGTTTCGCCACCTCTGACTTGAGCGT
CGATTTTTGTGATGCTCGTCAGGGGGGCGGAGCCTATGGAAAAACGCCAGCAACGCGGCCTTTTTACGGT
TCCTGGCCTTTTGCTGGCCTTTTGCTCACATGTTCTTTCCTGCGTTATCCCCTGATTCTGTGGATAACCG
TATTACCGCCTTTGAGTGAGCTGATACCGCTCGCCGCAGCCGAACGACCGAGCGCAGCGAGTCAGTGAGC
GAGGAAGCGGAAGAGCGCCCAATACGCAAACCGCCTCTCCCCGCGCGTTGGCCGATTCATTAATGCAGCT
GGCACGACAGGTTTCCCGACTGGAAAGCGGGCAGTG
