>Addgene plasmid #141275 | pDONR223 SARS-CoV-2 ORF6 | depositor partial sequence | sequence record 275556 | Insersted CDS with stop codon
ATGTTCCACCTGGTGGACTTCCAGGTGACCATCGCCGAGATCCTGCTGATCATCATGCGCACCTTCAAGG
TGTCTATCTGGAACCTGGACTACATCATCAACCTGATCATCAAGAACCTGAGCAAGTCCCTGACCGAGAA
CAAGTACAGCCAGCTGGACGAGGAACAGCCCATGGAAATCGACTAA
