>Addgene plasmid #141275 | pDONR223 SARS-CoV-2 ORF6 | addgene partial sequence | sequence record 276440 | M13-F20 5'-TGTAAAACGACGGCCAGT-3'
ACTTTGTACAAAAAAGTTGGCATGTTCCACCTGGTGGACTTCCAGGTGACCATCGCCGAGATCCTGCTGA
TCATCATGCGCACCTTCAAGGTGTCTATCTGGAACCTGGACTACATCATCAACCTGATCATCAAGAACCT
GAGCAAGTCCCTGACCGAGAACAAGTACAGCCAGCTGGACGAGGAACAGCCCATGGAAATCGACTAATAC
CCAACTTTCTTGTACAAAGTTGGCATTATAAGAAAGCATTGCTTATCAATTTGTTGCAACGAACAGGTCA
CTATCAGTCAAAATAAAATCATTATTTGCCATCCAGCTGATATCCCCTATAGTGAGTCGTATTACATGGT
CATAGCTGTTTCCTGGCAGCTCTGGCCCGTGTCTCAAAATCTCTGATGTTACATTGCACAAGATAAAAAT
ATATCATCATGCCTCCTCTAGACCAGCCAGGACAGAAATGCCTCGACTTCGCTG
