>Addgene plasmid #141275 | pDONR223 SARS-CoV-2 ORF6 | addgene partial sequence | sequence record 276441 | M13-Rev 5'-CAGGAAACAGCTATGACC-3'
TAATGATTTTATTTTGACTGATAGTGACCTGTTCGTTGCAACAAATTGATAAGCAATGCTTTCTTATAAT
GCCAACTTTGTACAAGAAAGTTGGGTATTAGTCGATTTCCATGGGCTGTTCCTCGTCCAGCTGGCTGTAC
TTGTTCTCGGTCAGGGACTTGCTCAGGTTCTTGATGATCAGGTTGATGATGTAGTCCAGGTTCCAGATAG
ACACCTTGAAGGTGCGCATGATGATCAGCAGGATCTCGGCGATGGTCACCTGGAAGTCCACCAGGTGGAA
CATGCCAACTTTTTTGTACAAAGTTGGCATTATA
